Addgene plasmid #228653: MVEV strain MVE-1-51 NS2B-NS3 protease fusion with non cleavable linker
Purpose: Bacterial expression of the fusion of the NS2B-NS3 protease from Murray Valley encephalitis virus for biochemical assay
Depositing lab: ASAP Discovery & Frank von Delft. Depositing organization: University of Oxford.
Backbone
  Vector backbone: pNIC-NHSTIIT-GG
  Backbone manufacturer: Centre for Medicines Discovery
  Vector type: Bacterial Expression
Growth in bacteria
  Bacterial resistance: Kanamycin, 50 μg/mL
  Growth temperature: 37°C
  Growth strain: DH5alpha
  Copy number: High Copy
Gene/Insert
  Gene/Insert name: MVEV portion of NS2B protease fused to NS3
  Species: Murray Valley encephalitis virus
  Insert size (bp): 861
  GenBank ID: AAF05296.1
  Tag / fusion protein: His-Twin Strep-Tev (N terminal on insert)
  Cloning method: Golden Gate
Terms and licenses: Academic/Nonprofit Terms; Industry Terms: Not Available to Industry
Depositor comments: Fusion of MVEV NS2B and NS3 proteases
How to cite: MVEV strain MVE-1-51 NS2B-NS3 protease fusion with non cleavable linker was a gift from ASAP Discovery & Frank von Delft (Addgene plasmid # 228653 ; http://n2t.net/addgene:228653 ; RRID:Addgene_228653)
