[The description below was written by a language model from this plasmid's Addgene catalogue record and pLannotate feature annotations shown in this document.]
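Description:
MVEV strain MVE-1-51 NS2B-NS3 protease fusion with non cleavable linker is a bacterial expression plasmid built on the pNIC-NHSTIIT-GG backbone, a pET-style T7 vector adapted for Golden Gate cloning. It is propagated in E. coli under kanamycin selection (aminoglycoside phosphotransferase, KanR) and replicates from a ColE1/pMB1-type origin. The catalogue lists it as high copy, although the annotated backbone also carries the pBR322 bom site and the rop gene, which normally moderates copy number. An f1 origin and remnants of a tetracycline resistance gene are also annotated as backbone features.

The payload is an 861 bp insert encoding a portion of the Murray Valley encephalitis virus NS2B cofactor joined to the NS3 protease through a linker that the protease cannot cleave, so the two parts remain in a single polypeptide. Expression is driven by a T7 promoter followed by a lac operator and the T7 gene 10 ribosome binding site, with a T7 terminator downstream. The plasmid-borne lacI supplies repressor, making expression IPTG-inducible in hosts that provide T7 RNA polymerase. According to the record, the protein carries an N-terminal His tag, Twin-Strep tag and TEV protease site, allowing affinity purification and tag removal. The automated annotation does not label these N-terminal elements individually. It identifies the viral region only as a fragment of the MVEV polyprotein, and the attached NS5 functional text is generic polyprotein annotation rather than a description of this insert. A His-tag fragment and a T7 gene 10B-derived fragment annotated downstream of the insert are probably vector remnants, and the record does not say whether they are translated. The stated use is production of recombinant protease for biochemical assays.
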