Features (pLannotate 1.2.2; 19 found; start..end, strand, type, name):
     30..48      +  promoter       T7 promoter: promoter for bacteriophage T7 RNA polymerase
     49..73      +  protein_bind   lac operator: The lac repressor binds to the lac operator to inhibit transcription in E. coli. This inhibition can be relieved by adding lactose or isopropyl-β-D-thiogalactopyranoside (IPTG). lac repressor encoded by lacI
     88..110     +  RBS            RBS: efficient ribosome binding site from bacteriophage T7 gene 10 (Olins and Rangwala, 1989)
    286..972     +  CDS            POLG_MVEV5 (fragment): Experimental evidence at protein level: Swiss-Prot protein existence level 1. [RNA-directed RNA polymerase NS5]: Replicates the viral (+) and (-) RNA genome, and performs the capping of genomes in the cytoplasm. NS5 methylates viral RNA cap at guanine N-7 and ribose 2'-O positions. Besides its role in RNA genome replication, also prevents the establishment of cellular antiviral state by blocking the interferon-alpha/beta (IFN-alpha/beta) signaling pathway. Inhibits host TYK2 and STAT2 phosphorylation, thereby preventing activation of JAK- STAT signaling pathway. From Murray valley encephalitis
   1017..1034    +  CDS            9xHis (fragment): 9xHis affinity tag
   1044..1093    +  CDS            SET1 (fragment): solubility-enhancement tag derived from T7 phage gene 10B
   1101..1148    +  terminator     T7 terminator: transcription terminator for bacteriophage T7 RNA polymerase
   1185..1613    +  rep_origin     f1 ori (sequence partly withheld): f1 bacteriophage origin of replication; arrow indicates direction of (+) strand synthesis
   1666..1723    +  promoter       AmpR promoter (fragment): bla
   1732..2547    -  CDS            KanR: aminoglycoside phosphotransferase; aph(3')-Ia; confers resistance to kanamycin in bacteria or G418 (Geneticin®) in eukaryotes
   2669..3257    +  rep_origin     ori: high-copy-number ColE1/pMB1/pBR322/pUC origin of replication
   3443..3582    -  misc_feature   bom: basis of mobility region from pBR322
   3684..3875    -  CDS            rop: Rop protein, which maintains plasmids at low copy number; rop
   3892..4272    +  CDS            YPB1_ECOLX: Protein predicted: Swiss-Prot protein existence level 4. From Escherichia coli.
   4344..4635    -  CDS            TcR (fragment): tetracycline efflux protein; tet; confers resistance to tetracycline
   4650..4671    -  protein_bind   CAP binding site: CAP binding activates transcription in the presence of cAMP. E. coli catabolite activator protein
   4684..5766    -  CDS            lacI: lac repressor; lacI; The lac repressor binds to the lac operator to inhibit transcription in E. coli. This inhibition can be relieved by adding lactose or isopropyl-β-D-thiogalactopyranoside (IPTG).
   5767..5844    -  promoter       lacI promoter: lacI
   5852..8       -  CDS            TcR (fragment) (across the origin): tetracycline efflux protein; tet; confers resistance to tetracycline
>Addgene plasmid #228653 | MVEV strain MVE-1-51 NS2B-NS3 protease fusion with non cleavable linker | addgene full sequence | sequence record 461565 | Addgene NGS Result
AGAGGATCGAGATCTCGATCCCGCGAAATTAATACGACTCACTATAGGGGAATTGTGAGCGGATAACAAT
TCCCCTCTAGAAATAATTTTGTTTAACTTTAAGAAGGAGATATACATATGCACCATCATCATCATCATTC
TTCTGGTGCGAGCTGGAGTCACCCACAATTCGAGAAAGGTGGTGGCTCTGGTGGCGGTTCAGGCGGCTCC
GCCTGGTCCCATCCACAGTTTGAAAAGGGTTCTGGTGTAGATCTGGGTACCGAGAACCTGTACTTCCAAT
CCATGGCCACAGATATGTGGCTGGAGCGTGCTGCAGACGTATCTTGGGAGGCTGGGGCTGCGATAACAGG
TACATCGGAAAGATTGGACGTCCAGTTAGACGATGATGGTGATTTTCACCTGTTGAACGACCCGGGAGTA
CCATGGGCAGGAGGAGGCGGCAGTGGTGGGGGGGGGGGTGTATTTTGGGACACGCCTAGTCCTAAAGTGT
ATCCAAAGGGAGATACGACCCCGGGCGTTTATCGTATAATGGCACGAGGAATTCTCGGCCGCTATCAGGC
CGGGGTGGGCGTAATGCATGAAGGTGTATTTCACACGTTGTGGCACACAACACGTGGGGCAGCGATTATG
TCGGGGGAGGGTCGCCTGACTCCGTATTGGGGCAATGTGAAAGAGGATCGCGTTACGTATGGTGGCCCTT
GGAAGTTAGACCAGAAATGGAACGGAGTGGATGACGTCCAAATGATTGTAGTGGAACCGGGAAAACCAGC
GATCAACGTGCAGACGAAACCTGGAATTTTTAAAACAGCCCACGGTGAGATCGGCGCGGTTTCGCTGGAT
TATCCAATAGGTACCTCTGGATCCCCGATTGTTAACTCCAATGGGGAAATTATTGGCCTGTATGGTAATG
GTGTGATCTTAGGGAATGGGGCTTATGTCAGCGCAATAGTTCAAGGTGAGCGAGTTGAGGAGTAATGACT
CGAGCACCCGTCGACAAGCTTGCGGCCGCACTCGAGCACCACCACCACCACCACTGAGATCCGGCTGCTA
ACAAAGCCCGAAAGGAAGCTGAGTTGGCTGCTGCCACCGCTGAGCAATAACTAGCATAACCCCTTGGGGC
CTCTAAACGGGTCTTGAGGGGTTTTTTGCTGAAAGGAGGAACTATATCCGGATTGGCGAATGGG
[124 nt withheld, positions 1185-1308]
C
[91 nt withheld, positions 1310-1400]
A
[49 nt withheld, positions 1402-1450]
CCTTTGACGTTGGAGTCCACGTTCTTT
[37 nt withheld, positions 1478-1514]
ACCCTATCTCGGTCTATTCTTTTGATTTATAAGGGATTTTGCCGATTTCGGCCTATTGGTTAAAAAATGA
GCTGATTTAACAAAAATTTAACGCGAATTTTAACAAAATATTAACGCTTACAATTTAGGTGGCACTTTTC
GGGGAAATGTGCGCGGAACCCCTATTTGTTTATTTTTCTAAATACATTCAAATATGTATCCGCTCATGAA
TTAATTCTTAGAAAAACTCATCGAGCATCAAATGAAACTGCAATTTATTCATATCAGGATTATCAATACC
ATATTTTTGAAAAAGCCGTTTCTGTAATGAAGGAGAAAACTCACCGAGGCAGTTCCATAGGATGGCAAGA
TCCTGGTATCGGTCTGCTATTCCGACTCGTCCAACATCAATACAACCTATTAATTTCCCCTCGTCAAAAA
TAAGGTTATCAAGTGAGAAATCACCATGAGTGACGACTGAATCCGGTGAGAATGGCAAAAGTTTATGCAT
TTCTTTCCAGACTTGTTCAACAGGCCAGCCATTACGCTCGTCATCAAAATCACTCGCATCAACCAAACCG
TTATTCATTCGTGATTGCGCCTGAGCGAGACGAAATACGCGATCGCTGTTAAAAGGACAATTACAAACAG
GAATCGAATGCAACCGGCGCAGGAACACTGCCAGCGCATCAACAATATTTTCACCTGAATCAGGATATTC
TTCTAATACCTGGAATGCTGTTTTCCCGGGGATCGCAGTGGTGAGTAACCATGCATCATCAGGAGTACGG
ATAAAATGCTTGATGGTCGGAAGAGGCATAAATTCCGTCAGCCAGTTTAGTCTGACCATCTCATCTGTAA
CATCATTGGCAACGCTACCTTTGCCATGTTTCAGAAACAACTCTGGCGCATCGGGCTTCCCATACAATCG
ATAGATTGTCGCACCTGATTGCCCGACATTATCGCGAGCCCATTTATACCCATATAAATCAGCATCCATG
TTGGAATTTAATCGCGGCCTAGAGCAAGACGTTTCCCGTTGAATATGGCTCATAACACCCCTTGTATTAC
TGTTTATGTAAGCAGACAGTTTTATTGTTCATGACCAAAATCCCTTAACGTGAGTTTTCGTTCCACTGAG
CGTCAGACCCCGTAGAAAAGATCAAAGGATCTTCTTGAGATCCTTTTTTTCTGCGCGTAATCTGCTGCTT
GCAAACAAAAAAACCACCGCTACCAGCGGTGGTTTGTTTGCCGGATCAAGAGCTACCAACTCTTTTTCCG
AAGGTAACTGGCTTCAGCAGAGCGCAGATACCAAATACTGTCCTTCTAGTGTAGCCGTAGTTAGGCCACC
ACTTCAAGAACTCTGTAGCACCGCCTACATACCTCGCTCTGCTAATCCTGTTACCAGTGGCTGCTGCCAG
TGGCGATAAGTCGTGTCTTACCGGGTTGGACTCAAGACGATAGTTACCGGATAAGGCGCAGCGGTCGGGC
TGAACGGGGGGTTCGTGCACACAGCCCAGCTTGGAGCGAACGACCTACACCGAACTGAGATACCTACAGC
GTGAGCTATGAGAAAGCGCCACGCTTCCCGAAGGGAGAAAGGCGGACAGGTATCCGGTAAGCGGCAGGGT
CGGAACAGGAGAGCGCACGAGGGAGCTTCCAGGGGGAAACGCCTGGTATCTTTATAGTCCTGTCGGGTTT
CGCCACCTCTGACTTGAGCGTCGATTTTTGTGATGCTCGTCAGGGGGGCGGAGCCTATGGAAAAACGCCA
GCAACGCGGCCTTTTTACGGTTCCTGGCCTTTTGCTGGCCTTTTGCTCACATGTTCTTTCCTGCGTTATC
CCCTGATTCTGTGGATAACCGTATTACCGCCTTTGAGTGAGCTGATACCGCTCGCCGCAGCCGAACGACC
GAGCGCAGCGAGTCAGTGAGCGAGGAAGCGGAAGAGCGCCTGATGCGGTATTTTCTCCTTACGCATCTGT
GCGGTATTTCACACCGCAATGGTGCACTCTCAGTACAATCTGCTCTGATGCCGCATAGTTAAGCCAGTAT
ACACTCCGCTATCGCTACGTGACTGGGTCATGGCTGCGCCCCGACACCCGCCAACACCCGCTGACGCGCC
CTGACGGGCTTGTCTGCTCCCGGCATCCGCTTACAGACAAGCTGTGACCGTCTCCGGGAGCTGCATGTGT
CAGAGGTTTTCACCGTCATCACCGAAACGCGCGAGGCAGCTGCGGTAAAGCTCATCAGCGTGGTCGTGAA
GCGATTCACAGATGTCTGCCTGTTCATCCGCGTCCAGCTCGTTGAGTTTCTCCAGAAGCGTTAATGTCTG
GCTTCTGATAAAGCGGGCCATGTTAAGGGCGGTTTTTTCCTGTTTGGTCACTGATGCCTCCGTGTAAGGG
GGATTTCTGTTCATGGGGGTAATGATACCGATGAAACGAGAGAGGATGCTCACGATACGGGTTACTGATG
ATGAACATGCCCGGTTACTGGAACGTTGTGAGGGTAAACAACTGGCGGTATGGATGCGGCGGGACCAGAG
AAAAATCACTCAGGGTCAATGCCAGCGCTTCGTTAATACAGATGTAGGTGTTCCACAGGGTAGCCAGCAG
CATCCTGCGATGCAGATCCGGAACATAATGGTGCAGGGCGCTGACTTCCGCGTTTCCAGACTTTACGAAA
CACGGAAACCGAAGACCATTCATGTTGTTGCTCAGGTCGCAGACGTTTTGCAGCAGCAGTCGCTTCACGT
TCGCTCGCGTATCGGTGATTCATTCTGCTAACCAGTAAGGCAACCCCGCCAGCCTAGCCGGGTCCTCAAC
GACAGGAGCACGATCATGCGCACCCGTGGGGCCGCCATGCCGGCGATAATGGCCTGCTTCTCGCCGAAAC
GTTTGGTGGCGGGACCAGTGACGAAGGCTTGAGCGAGGGCGTGCAAGATTCCGAATACCGCAAGCGACAG
GCCGATCATCGTCGCGCTCCAGCGAAAGTGGTCCTCGCCGAAAATGACCCAGAGCGCTGCCGGCACCTGT
CCTACGAGTTGCATGATAAAGAAGACAGTCATAAGTGCGGCGACGATAGTCATGCCCCGCGCCCACCGGA
AGGAGCTGACTGGGTTGAAGGCTCTCAAGGGCATCGGTCGAGATCCCGGTGCCTAATGAGTGAGCTAACT
TACATTAATTGCGTTGCGCTCACTGCCCGCTTTCCAGTCGGGAAACCTGTCGTGCCAGCTGCATTAATGA
ATCGGCCAACGCGCGGGGAGAGGCGGTTTGCGTATTGGGCGCCAGGGTGGTTTTTCTTTTCACCAGTGAG
ACGGGCAACAGCTGATTGCCCTTCACCGCCTGGCCCTGAGAGAGTTGCAGCAAGCGGTCCACGCTGGTTT
GCCCCAGCAGGCGAAAATCCTGTTTGATGGTGGTTAACGGCGGGATATAACATGAGCTGTCTTCGGTATC
GTCGTATCCCACTACCGAGATATCCGCACCAACGCGCAGCCCGGACTCGGTAATGGCGCGCATTGCGCCC
AGCGCCATCTGATCGTTGGCAACCAGCATCGCAGTGGGAACGATGCCCTCATTCAGCATTTGCATGGTTT
GTTGAAAACCGGACATGGCACTCCAGTCGCCTTCCCGTTCCGCTATCGGCTGAATTTGATTGCGAGTGAG
ATATTTATGCCAGCCAGCCAGACGCAGACGCGCCGAGACAGAACTTAATGGGCCCGCTAACAGCGCGATT
TGCTGGTGACCCAATGCGACCAGATGCTCCACGCCCAGTCGCGTACCGTCTTCATGGGAGAAAATAATAC
TGTTGATGGGTGTCTGGTCAGAGACATCAAGAAATAACGCCGGAACATTAGTGCAGGCAGCTTCCACAGC
AATGGCATCCTGGTCATCCAGCGGATAGTTAATGATCAGCCCACTGACGCGTTGCGCGAGAAGATTGTGC
ACCGCCGCTTTACAGGCTTCGACGCCGCTTCGTTCTACCATCGACACCACCACGCTGGCACCCAGTTGAT
CGGCGCGAGATTTAATCGCCGCGACAATTTGCGACGGCGCGTGCAGGGCCAGACTGGAGGTGGCAACGCC
AATCAGCAACGACTGTTTGCCCGCCAGTTGTTGTGCCACGCGGTTGGGAATGTAATTCAGCTCCGCCATC
GCCGCTTCCACTTTTTCCCGCGTTTTCGCAGAAACGTGGCTGGCCTGGTTCACCACGCGGGAAACGGTCT
GATAAGAGACACCGGCATACTCTGCGACATCGTATAACGTTACTGGTTTCACATTCACCACCCTGAATTG
ACTCTCTTCCGGGCGCTATCATGCCATACCGCGAAAGGTTTTGCGCCATTCGATGGTGTCCGGGATCTCG
ACGCTCTCCCTTATGCGACTCCTGCATTAGGAAGCAGCCCAGTAGTAGGTTGAGGCCGTTGAGCACCGCC
GCCGCAAGGAATGGTGCATGCAAGGAGATGGCGCCCAACAGTCCCCCGGCCACGGGGCCTGCCACCATAC
CCACGCCGAAACAAGCGCTCATGAGCCCGAAGTGGCGAGCCCGATCTTCCCCATCGGTGATGTCGGCGAT
ATAGGCGCCAGCAACCGCACCTGTGGCGCCGGTGATGCCGGCCACGATGCGTCCGGCGT
