>Addgene plasmid #228653 | MVEV strain MVE-1-51 NS2B-NS3 protease fusion with non cleavable linker | depositor partial sequence | sequence record 449314 | Coding region for expression
ATGCACCATCATCATCATCATTCTTCTGGTGCGAGCTGGAGTCACCCACAATTCGAGAAAGGTGGTGGCT
CTGGTGGCGGTTCAGGCGGCTCCGCCTGGTCCCATCCACAGTTTGAAAAGGGTTCTGGTGTAGATCTGGG
TACCGAGAACCTGTACTTCCAATCCATGGCCACAGATATGTGGCTGGAGCGTGCTGCAGACGTATCTTGG
GAGGCTGGGGCTGCGATAACAGGTACATCGGAAAGATTGGACGTCCAGTTAGACGATGATGGTGATTTTC
ACCTGTTGAACGACCCGGGAGTACCATGGGCAGGAGGAGGCGGCAGTGGTGGGGGGGGGGGTGTATTTTG
GGACACGCCTAGTCCTAAAGTGTATCCAAAGGGAGATACGACCCCGGGCGTTTATCGTATAATGGCACGA
GGAATTCTCGGCCGCTATCAGGCCGGGGTGGGCGTAATGCATGAAGGTGTATTTCACACGTTGTGGCACA
CAACACGTGGGGCAGCGATTATGTCGGGGGAGGGTCGCCTGACTCCGTATTGGGGCAATGTGAAAGAGGA
TCGCGTTACGTATGGTGGCCCTTGGAAGTTAGACCAGAAATGGAACGGAGTGGATGACGTCCAAATGATT
GTAGTGGAACCGGGAAAACCAGCGATCAACGTGCAGACGAAACCTGGAATTTTTAAAACAGCCCACGGTG
AGATCGGCGCGGTTTCGCTGGATTATCCAATAGGTACCTCTGGATCCCCGATTGTTAACTCCAATGGGGA
AATTATTGGCCTGTATGGTAATGGTGTGATCTTAGGGAATGGGGCTTATGTCAGCGCAATAGTTCAAGGT
GAGCGAGTTGAGGAGTAATGA
